>Addgene plasmid #85003 | EGFP-FKBP(M)x4 | depositor full sequence | sequence record 163663 | EGFP-FKBP(M)x4 sequence 6121 bps
TCTTCCGCTTCCTCGCTCACTGACTCGCTGCGCTCGGTCGTTCGGCTGCGGCGAGCGGTATCAGCTCACT
CAAAGGCGGTAATACGGTTATCCACAGAATCAGGGGATAACGCAGGAAAGAACATGTGAGCAAAAGGCCA
GCAAAAGGCCAGGAACCGTAAAAAGGCCGCGTTGCTGGCGTTTTTCCATAGGCTCCGCCCCCCTGACGAG
CATCACAAAAATCGACGCTCAAGTCAGAGGTGGCGAAACCCGACAGGACTATAAAGATACCAGGCGTTTC
CCCCTGGAAGCTCCCTCGTGCGCTCTCCTGTTCCGACCCTGCCGCTTACCGGATACCTGTCCGCCTTTCT
CCCTTCGGGAAGCGTGGCGCTTTCTCATAGCTCACGCTGTAGGTATCTCAGTTCGGTGTAGGTCGTTCGC
TCCAAGCTGGGCTGTGTGCACGAACCCCCCGTTCAGCCCGACCGCTGCGCCTTATCCGGTAACTATCGTC
TTGAGTCCAACCCGGTAAGACACGACTTATCGCCACTGGCAGCAGCCACTGGTAACAGGATTAGCAGAGC
GAGGTATGTAGGCGGTGCTACAGAGTTCTTGAAGTGGTGGCCTAACTACGGCTACACTAGAAGGACAGTA
TTTGGTATCTGCGCTCTGCTGAAGCCAGTTACCTTCGGAAAAAGAGTTGGTAGCTCTTGATCCGGCAAAC
AAACCACCGCTGGTAGCGGTGGTTTTTTTGTTTGCAAGCAGCAGATTACGCGCAGAAAAAAAGGATCTCA
AGAAGATCCTTTGATCTTTTCTACGGGGTCTGACGCTCAGTGGAACGAAAACTCACGTTAAGGGATTTTG
GTCATGAGATTATCAAAAAGGATCTTCACCTAGATCCTTTTAAATTAAAAATGAAGTTTTAAATCAATCT
AAAGTATATATGAGTAAACTTGGTCTGACAGTTACCAATGCTTAATCAGTGAGGCACCTATCTCAGCGAT
CTGTCTATTTCGTTCATCCATAGTTGCCTGACTCCCCGTCGTGTAGATAACTACGATACGGGAGGGCTTA
CCATCTGGCCCCAGTGCTGCAATGATACCGCGAGACCCACGCTCACCGGCTCCAGATTTATCAGCAATAA
ACCAGCCAGCCGGAAGGGCCGAGCGCAGAAGTGGTCCTGCAACTTTATCCGCCTCCATCCAGTCTATTAA
TTGTTGCCGGGAAGCTAGAGTAAGTAGTTCGCCAGTTAATAGTTTGCGCAACGTTGTTGCCATTGCTACA
GGCATCGTGGTGTCACGCTCGTCGTTTGGTATGGCTTCATTCAGCTCCGGTTCCCAACGATCAAGGCGAG
TTACATGATCCCCCATGTTGTGCAAAAAAGCGGTTAGCTCCTTCGGTCCTCCGATCGTTGTCAGAAGTAA
GTTGGCCGCAGTGTTATCACTCATGGTTATGGCAGCACTGCATAATTCTCTTACTGTCATGCCATCCGTA
AGATGCTTTTCTGTGACTGGTGAGTACTCAACCAAGTCATTCTGAGAATAGTGTATGCGGCGACCGAGTT
GCTCTTGCCCGGCGTCAATACGGGATAATACCGCGCCACATAGCAGAACTTTAAAAGTGCTCATCATTGG
AAAACGTTCTTCGGGGCGAAAACTCTCAAGGATCTTACCGCTGTTGAGATCCAGTTCGATGTAACCCACT
CGTGCACCCAACTGATCTTCAGCATCTTTTACTTTCACCAGCGTTTCTGGGTGAGCAAAAACAGGAAGGC
AAAATGCCGCAAAAAAGGGAATAAGGGCGACACGGAAATGTTGAATACTCATACTCTTCCTTTTTCAATA
TTATTGAAGCATTTATCAGGGTTATTGTCTCATGAGCGGATACATATTTGAATGTATTTAGAAAAATAAA
CAAATAGGGGTTCCGCGCACATTTCCCCGAAAAGTGCCACCTGACGTCTAAGAAACCATTATTATCATGA
CATTAACCTATAAAAATAGGCGTATCACGAGGCCAATTCGGTCGAAAAAAGAAAAGGAGAGGGCCAAGAG
GGAGGGCATTGGTGACTATTGAGCACGTGAGTATACGTGATTAAGCACACAAAGGCAGCTTGGAGTATGT
CTGTTATTAATTTCACAGGTAGTTCTGGTCCATTGGTGAAAGTTTGCGGCTTGCAGAGCACAGAGGCCGC
AGAATGTGCACTAGATTCCGATGCTGACTTGCTGGGTATTATATGTGTGCCCAATAGAAAGAGAACAATT
GACCCGGTTATTGCAAGGAAAATTTCAAGTCTTGTAAAAGCATATAAAAATAGTTCAGGCACTCCGAAAT
ACTTGGTTGGCGTGTTTCGTAATCAACCTAAGGAGGATGTTTTGGCTCTGGTCAATGATTACGGCATTGA
TATCGTCCAACTGCATGGAGATGAGTCGTGGCAAGAATACCAAGAGTTCCTCGGTTTGCCAGTTATTAAA
AGACTCGTATTTCCAAAAGACTGCAACATACTACTCAGTGCAGCTTCACAGAAACCTCATTCGTTTATTC
CCTTGTTTGATTCAGAAGCAGGTGGGACAGGTGAACTTTTGGATTGGAACTCGATTTCTGACTGGGTTGG
AAGGCAAGAGAGCCCCGAGAGCTTACATTTTATGTTAGCTGGTGGACTGACGCCAGAAAATGTTGGTGAT
GCGCTTAGATTAAATGGCGTTATTGGTGTTGATGTAAGCGGAGGTGTGGAGACAAATGGTGTAAAAGACT
CTAACAAAATAGCAAATTTCGTCAAAAATGCTAAGAAATAGGTTATTACTGAGTAGTATTTATTTAAGTA
TTGTTTGTGCACTTGCCTGCAAGCCTTTTGAAAAGCAAGCATAAAAGATCGCCCTTTCGTCTCGCGCGTT
TCGGTGATGACGGTGAAAACCTCTGACACATGCAGCTCCCGGAGACGGTCACAGCTTGTCTGTAAGCGGA
TGCCGGGAGCAGACAAGCCCGTCAGGGCGCGTCAGCGGGTGTTGGCGGGTGTCGGGGCTGGCTTAACTAT
GCGGCATCAGAGCAGATTGTACTGAGAGTGCACCATATGCGGTGTGAAATACCGCACAGATGCGTAAGGA
GAAAATACCGCATCAGGCGGACCTTAATACATTCAGACACTTCTGCGGTATCACCCTACTTATTCCCTTC
GAGATTATATCTAGGAACCCATCAGGTTGGTGGAAGATTACCCGTTCTAAGACTTTTCAGCTTCCTCTAT
TGATGTTACACCTGGACACCCCTTTTCTGGCATCCAGTTTTTAATCTTCAGTGGCATGTGAGATTCTCCG
AAATTAATTAAAGCAATCACACAATTCTCTCGGATACCACCTCGGTTGAAACTGACAGGTGGTTTGTTAC
GCATGCTAATGCAAAGGAGCCTATATACCTTTGGCTCGGCTGCTGTAACAGGGAATATAAAGGGCAGCAT
AATTTAGGAGTTTAGTGAACTTGCAACATTTACTATTTTCCCTTCTTACGTAAATATTTTTCTTTTTAAT
TCTAAATCAATCTTTTTCAATTTTTTGTTTGTATTCTTTTCTTGCTTAAATCTATAACTACAAAAAACAC
ATACATAAACTAAAAGAATTCAAAAATGGTGAGCAAGGGCGAGGAGCTGTTCACCGGGGTGGTGCCCATC
CTGGTCGAGCTGGACGGCGACGTAAACGGCCACAAGTTCAGCGTGTCCGGCGAGGGCGAGGGCGATGCCA
CCTACGGCAAGCTGACCCTGAAGTTCATCTGCACCACCGGCAAGCTGCCCGTGCCCTGGCCCACCCTCGT
GACCACCCTGACCTACGGCGTGCAGTGCTTCAGCCGCTACCCCGACCACATGAAGCAGCACGACTTCTTC
AAGTCCGCCATGCCCGAAGGCTACGTCCAGGAGCGCACCATCTTCTTCAAGGACGACGGCAACTACAAGA
CCCGCGCCGAGGTGAAGTTCGAGGGCGACACCCTGGTGAACCGCATCGAGCTGAAGGGCATCGACTTCAA
GGAGGACGGCAACATCCTGGGGCACAAGCTGGAGTACAACTACAACAGCCACAACGTCTATATCATGGCC
GACAAGCAGAAGAACGGCATCAAGGTGAACTTCAAGATCCGCCACAACATCGAGGACGGCAGCGTGCAGC
TCGCCGACCACTACCAGCAGAACACCCCCATCGGCGACGGCCCCGTGCTGCTGCCCGACAACCACTACCT
GAGCACCCAGTCCGCCCTGAGCAAAGACCCCAACGAGAAGCGCGATCACATGGTCCTGCTGGAGTTCGTG
ACCGCCGCCGGGATCACTCTCGGCATGGACGAGCTGTACAAGGGATCCTCTAGAGGAGTGCAGGTGGAAA
CCATCTCCCCAGGAGACGGGCGCACCTTCCCCAAGCGCGGCCAGACCTGCGTGGTGCACTACACCGGGAT
GCTTGAAGATGGAAAGAAAATGGATTCCTCCCGGGACAGAAACAAGCCCTTTAAGTTTATGCTAGGCAAG
CAGGAGGTGATCCGAGGCTGGGAAGAAGGGGTTGCCCAGATGAGTGTGGGTCAGAGAGCCAAACTGACTA
TATCTCCAGATTATGCCTATGGTGCCACTGGGCACCCAGGCATCATCCCACCACATGCCACTCTCGTCTT
CGATGTGGAGCTTCTAAAACTGGAAACTAGAGGAGTGCAGGTGGAAACCATCTCCCCAGGAGACGGGCGC
ACCTTCCCCAAGCGCGGCCAGACCTGCGTGGTGCACTACACCGGGATGCTTGAAGATGGAAAGAAAATGG
ATTCCTCCCGGGACAGAAACAAGCCCTTTAAGTTTATGCTAGGCAAGCAGGAGGTGATCCGAGGCTGGGA
AGAAGGGGTTGCCCAGATGAGTGTGGGTCAGAGAGCCAAACTGACTATATCTCCAGATTATGCCTATGGT
GCCACTGGGCACCCAGGCATCATCCCACCACATGCCACTCTCGTCTTCGATGTGGAGCTTCTAAAACTGG
AAACTAGAGGAGTGCAGGTGGAAACCATCTCCCCAGGAGACGGGCGCACCTTCCCCAAGCGCGGCCAGAC
CTGCGTGGTGCACTACACCGGGATGCTTGAAGATGGAAAGAAAATGGATTCCTCCCGGGACAGAAACAAG
CCCTTTAAGTTTATGCTAGGCAAGCAGGAGGTGATCCGAGGCTGGGAAGAAGGGGTTGCCCAGATGAGTG
TGGGTCAGAGAGCCAAACTGACTATATCTCCAGATTATGCCTATGGTGCCACTGGGCACCCAGGCATCAT
CCCACCACATGCCACTCTCGTCTTCGATGTGGAGCTTCTAAAACTGGAAACTAGAGGAGTGCAGGTGGAA
ACCATCTCCCCAGGAGACGGGCGCACCTTCCCCAAGCGCGGCCAGACCTGCGTGGTGCACTACACCGGGA
TGCTTGAAGATGGAAAGAAAATGGATTCCTCCCGGGACAGAAACAAGCCCTTTAAGTTTATGCTAGGCAA
GCAGGAGGTGATCCGAGGCTGGGAAGAAGGGGTTGCCCAGATGAGTGTGGGTCAGAGAGCCAAACTGACT
ATATCTCCAGATTATGCCTATGGTGCCACTGGGCACCCAGGCATCATCCCACCACATGCCACTCTCGTCT
TCGATGTGGAGCTTCTAAAACTGGAATAAACTAGATCATGTAATTAGTTATGTCACGCTTACATTCACGC
CCTCCCCCCACATCCGCTCTAACCGAAAAGGAAGGAGTTAGACAACCTGAAGTCTAGGTCCCTATTTATT
TTTTTATAGTTATGTTAGTATTAAGAACGTTATTTATATTTCAAATTTTTCTTTTTTTTCTGTACAGACG
CGTGTACGCATGTAACATTATACTGAAAACCTTGCTTGAGAAGGTTTTGGGACGCTCGAAGGCTTTAATT
TGCAAGCTTGGCGTAATCATGGTCATAGCTGTTTCCTGTGTGAAATTGTTATCCGCTCACAATTCCACAC
AACATACGAGCCGGAAGCATAAAGTGTAAAGCCTGGGGTGCCTAATGAGTGAGCTAACTCACATTAATTG
CGTTGCGCTCACTGCCCGCTTTCCAGTCGGGAAACCTGTCGTGCCAGCTGCATTAATGAATCGGCCAACG
CGCGGGGAGAGGCGGTTTGCGTATTGGGCGC
Features (pLannotate 1.2.2; 17 found; start..end, strand, type, name):
    183..771     -  rep_origin     ori: high-copy-number ColE1/pMB1/pBR322/pUC origin of replication
    942..1802    -  CDS            AmpR: β-lactamase; bla; confers resistance to ampicillin, carbenicillin, and related antibiotics
   1803..1907    -  promoter       AmpR promoter: bla
   1995..2096    +  promoter       TRP1 promoter: S. cerevisiae TRP1
   2097..2768    +  CDS            TRP1: TRPF_YEAST - Experimental evidence at protein level: Swiss-Prot protein existence level 1. From Saccharomyces cerevisiae (strain ATCC 204508 / S288c) (Baker's yeast).
   2861..2896    +  CDS            rop (fragment): Rop protein, which maintains plasmids at low copy number; rop
   2998..3097    +  misc_feature   bom (fragment): basis of mobility region from pBR322
   3596..4312    +  CDS            EGFP: EGFP is a basic (constitutively fluorescent) green fluorescent protein published in 1996, derived from Aequorea victoria. It is reported to be a rapidly-maturing weak dimer with moderate acid sensitivity.
   4325..4645    +  CDS            DmrD: dimeric F36M mutant of FK506-binding protein FKBP12 dimerization can be reversed by ligand binding
   4652..4972    +  CDS            DmrD: dimeric F36M mutant of FK506-binding protein FKBP12 dimerization can be reversed by ligand binding
   4979..5299    +  CDS            DmrD: dimeric F36M mutant of FK506-binding protein FKBP12 dimerization can be reversed by ligand binding
   5306..5626    +  CDS            DmrD: dimeric F36M mutant of FK506-binding protein FKBP12 dimerization can be reversed by ligand binding
   5636..5883    +  terminator     CYC1 terminator: S. cerevisiae CYC1; transcription terminator for CYC1
   5926..5942    -  protein_bind   lac operator: The lac repressor binds to the lac operator to inhibit transcription in E. coli. This inhibition can be relieved by adding lactose or isopropyl-β-D-thiogalactopyranoside (IPTG). lac repressor encoded by lacI
   5950..5980    -  promoter       lac promoter: promoter for the E. coli lac operon
   5995..6016    -  protein_bind   CAP binding site: CAP binding activates transcription in the presence of cAMP. E. coli catabolite activator protein
   6029..6121    -  CDS            lacI (fragment): lac repressor; lacI; The lac repressor binds to the lac operator to inhibit transcription in E. coli. This inhibition can be relieved by adding lactose or isopropyl-β-D-thiogalactopyranoside (IPTG).
