[The description below was written by a language model from this plasmid's Addgene catalogue record and pLannotate feature annotations shown in this document.]
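Description:
EGFP-FKBP(M)x4 is a 6.1 kb yeast expression plasmid built on YIplac204, an integrating-type Saccharomyces cerevisiae vector. Consistent with that backbone, the annotated features include no yeast replication origin or centromere. Maintenance in yeast therefore depends on chromosomal integration, with selection through the TRP1 auxotrophic marker, which is present with its own promoter. In E. coli the plasmid is propagated through a high-copy ColE1/pUC-type origin and selected with ampicillin via the β-lactamase gene. Short rop, bom and lacI fragments, together with a lac promoter, operator and CAP site, are remnants of the cloning backbone and play no role in the yeast expression cassette.

The payload is a single fusion open reading frame in which EGFP is followed by four tandem copies of FKBP(M). This is the F36M mutant of the FK506-binding protein FKBP12, annotated here as DmrD, and the frame is terminated by the S. cerevisiae CYC1 terminator. The F36M variant self-associates into dimers, and this interaction can be reversed by adding an FKBP-binding ligand. Stringing four copies together makes the fusion multivalent, so it would be expected to form fluorescent aggregates that dissolve when ligand is supplied, with EGFP allowing this to be followed by microscopy. The feature table leaves roughly 500 bp upstream of EGFP unannotated. A yeast promoter presumably lies there, but the record does not identify it. The associated publication concerns an improved reversibly dimerizing FKBP mutant, so this construct plausibly serves to assess F36M-based reversible aggregation in yeast, though the record states only that it expresses the fusion in yeast.
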