Addgene plasmid #85003: EGFP-FKBP(M)x4
Purpose: Expresses EGFP-FKBP(M)x4 in yeast
Depositing lab: Benjamin Glick. Depositing organization: University of Chicago. Publication: An improved reversibly dimerizing mutant of the FK506-binding protein FKBP. Barrero JJ, Papanikou E, Casler JC, Day KJ, Glick BS. Cell Logist. 2016 Jun 24;6(3):e1204848. eCollection 2016 Jul-Sep. 1204848 PubMed 27738551.
Backbone
  Vector backbone: YIplac204
  Total vector size (bp): 6121
  Vector type: Yeast Expression
Growth in bacteria
  Bacterial resistance: Ampicillin, 100 μg/mL
  Growth temperature: 37°C
  Growth strain: DH5alpha
  Copy number: Unknown
Gene/Insert
  Gene/Insert name: EGFP-FKBP(M)x4
Terms and licenses: Academic/Nonprofit Terms; Industry Terms: Not Available to Industry
How to cite: EGFP-FKBP(M)x4 was a gift from Benjamin Glick (Addgene plasmid # 85003 ; http://n2t.net/addgene:85003 ; RRID:Addgene_85003)
