>Addgene plasmid #85003 | EGFP-FKBP(M)x4 | addgene partial sequence | sequence record 167699 | CYC1 5'-GCGTGAATGTAAGCGTGAC-3'
AGTTATTCCAGTTTTAGAAGCTCCACATCGAAGACGAGAGTGGCATGTGGTGGGATGATGCCTGGGTGCC
CAGTGGCACCATAGGCATAATCTGGAGATATAGTCAGTTTGGCTCTCTGACCCACACTCATCTGGGCAAC
CCCTTCTTCCCAGCCTCGGATCACCTCCTGCTTGCCTAGCATAAACTTAAAGGGCTTGTTTCTGTCCCGG
GAGGAATCCATTTTCTTTCCATCTTCAAGCATCCCGGTGTAGTGCACCACGCAGGTCTGGCCGCGCTTGG
GGAAGGTGCGCCCGTCTCCTGGGGAGATGGTTTCCACCTGCACTCCTCTAGTTTCCAGTTTTAGAAGCTC
CACATCGAAGACGAGAGTGGCATGTGGTGGGATGATGCCTGGGTGCCCAGTGGCACCATAGGCATAATCT
GGAGATATAGTCAGTTTGGCTCTCTGACCCACACTCATCTGGGCAACCCCTTCTTCCCAGCCTCGGATCA
CCTCCTGCTTGCCTAGCATAAACTTAAAGGGCTTGTTTCTGTCCCGGGAGGAATCCATTTTCTTTCCATC
TTCAAGCATCCCGGTGTAGTGCACCACGCAGGTCTGGCCGCGCTTGGGGAAGGTGCGCCCGTCTCCTGGG
GAGATGGTTTCCACCTGCACTCCTCTAGTTTCCAGTTT
