>Addgene plasmid #85003 | EGFP-FKBP(M)x4 | addgene partial sequence | sequence record 167708 | CMV-d2eGFP-F 5'-TATATCATGGCCGACAAGC-3'
GATCCGCCACAACATCGAGGACGGCAGCGTGCAGCTCGCCGACCACTACCAGCAGAACACCCCCATCGGC
GACGGCCCCGTGCTGCTGCCCGACAACCACTACCTGAGCACCCAGTCCGCCCTGAGCAAAGACCCCAACG
AGAAGCGCGATCACATGGTCCTGCTGGAGTTCGTGACCGCCGCCGGGATCACTCTCGGCATGGACGAGCT
GTACAAGGGATCCTCTAGAGGAGTGCAGGTGGAAACCATCTCCCCAGGAGACGGGCGCACCTTCCCCAAG
CGCGGCCAGACCTGCGTGGTGCACTACACCGGGATGCTTGAAGATGGAAAGAAAATGGATTCCTCCCGGG
ACAGAAACAAGCCCTTTAAGTTTATGCTAGGCAAGCAGGAGGTGATCCGAGGCTGGGAAGAAGGGGTTGC
CCAGATGAGTGTGGGTCAGAGAGCCAAACTGACTATATCTCCAGATTATGCCTATGGTGCCACTGGGCAC
CCAGGCATCATCCCACCACATGCCACTCTCGTCTTCGATGTGGAGCTTCTAAAACTGGAAACTAGAGGAG
TGCAGGTGGAAACCATCTCCCCAGGAGACGGGCGCACCTTCCCCAAGCGCGGCCAGACCTGCGTGGTGCA
CTACACCGGGATGCTTGAAGATGGAAAGAAAATGGATTCCTCCCGGGACAGAAACAAGCCCTTTAAGTTT
ATGCTAGGCAAGCAGGAGGTGATCCGAGGCTGGGAAGAAGGGGTTGCCCAGATGAGTGTGGGTCAGAGAG
CCAAACTGACTATATCTCCAGATTATGCCTATGGTGCCACTGGGCACCCAGGCATCATCCCACCACATGC
CACTCTCGTCTTCGATGTGGAGCTTCTAAAACTGGAAACTAGAGGAGTGCAGGTG
